>Addgene plasmid #54145 | mEmerald-LC-Myosin-C-10 | depositor partial sequence | sequence record 84311 | insert sequence
CTAGCGCTACCGGTCGCCACCATGGTGAGCAAGGGCGAGGAGCTGTTCACCGGGGTGGTGCCCATCCTGG
TCGAGCTGGACGGCGACGTAAACGGCCACAAGTTCAGCGTGTCCGGCGAGGGCGAGGGCGATGCCACCTA
CGGCAAGCTGACCCTGAAGTTCATCTGCACCACCGGCAAGCTGCCCGTGCCCTGGCCCACCCTCGTGACC
ACCTTGACCTACGGCGTGCAGTGCTTCGCCCGCTACCCCGACCACATGAAGCAGCACGACTTCTTCAAGT
CCGCCATGCCCGAAGGCTACGTCCAGGAGCGCACCATCTTCTTCAAGGACGACGGCAACTACAAGACCCG
CGCCGAGGTGAAGTTCGAGGGCGACACCCTGGTGAACCGCATCGAGCTGAAGGGCATCGACTTCAAGGAG
GACGGCAACATCCTGGGGCACAAGCTGGAGTACAACTACAACAGCCACAAGGTCTATATCACCGCCGACA
AGCAGAAGAACGGCATCAAGGTGAACTTCAAGACCCGCCACAACATCGAGGACGGCAGCGTGCAGCTCGC
CGACCACTACCAGCAGAACACCCCCATCGGCGACGGCCCCGTGCTGCTGCCCGACAACCACTACCTGAGC
ACCCAGTCCAAGCTGAGCAAAGACCCCAACGAGAAGCGCGATCACATGGTCCTGCTGGAGTTCGTGACCG
CCGCCGGGATCACTCTCGGCATGGACGAGCTGTACAAGTCCGGACTCAGATCTCGAGCTCAAGCTTCGAT
GTCGAGCAAGAGAGCCAAGGCCAAGACCACCAAGAAGAGGCCCCAGAGGGCTACGTCCAATGTCTTCGCC
ATGTTTGACCAGTCCCAGATCCAGGAGTTTAAGGAGGCCTTCAACATGATTGATCAGAACCGCGATGGCT
TCATTGATAAGGAGGACCTGCACGACATGTTGGCCTCTCTGGGGAAGAACCCCACAGACGAGTACCTGGA
GGGCATGATGAACGAGGCGCCAGGGCCCATCAACTTCACCATGTTCCTCACAATGTTTGGGGAGAAGCTG
AACGGCACAGACCCCGAGGATGTGATCCGCAATGCCTTTGCCTGCTTTGATGAGGAGGCCTCAGGCTTCA
TCCACGAGGACCACCTGAGGGAGCTGCTCACCACCATGGGCGACCGATTCACGGATGAGGAGGTGGACGA
GATGTACCGCGAGGCACCCATTGATAAGAAGGGCAACTTCAACTACGTGGAGTTCACTCGCATCCTCAAA
CACGGCGCCAAGGACAAGGACGACTAAGGATCCACCGGATCTAGATAACTGATCATAATCAGCCATACCA
CATT
