>Addgene plasmid #54145 | mEmerald-LC-Myosin-C-10 | addgene partial sequence | sequence record 92598 | EGFP-C 5'-CATGGTCCTGCTGGAGTTCGTG-3'
ACGAGCTGTACAAGTCCGGACTCAGATCTCGAGCTCAAGCTTCGATGTCGAGCAAGAGAGCCAAGGCCAA
GACCACCAAGAAGAGGCCCCAGAGGGCTACGTCCAATGTCTTCGCCATGTTTGACCAGTCCCAGATCCAG
GAGTTTAAGGAGGCCTTCAACATGATTGATCAGAACCGCGATGGCTTCATTGATAAGGAGGACCTGCACG
ACATGTTGGCCTCTCTGGGGAAGAACCCCACAGACGAGTACCTGGAGGGCATGATGAACGAGGCGCCAGG
GCCCATCAACTTCACCATGTTCCTCACAATGTTTGGGGAGAAGCTGAACGGCACAGACCCCGAGGATGTG
ATCCGCAATGCCTTTGCCTGCTTTGATGAGGAGGCCTCAGGCTTCATCCACGAGGACCACCTGAGGGAGC
TGCTCACCACCATGGGCGACCGATTCACGGATGAGGAGGTGGACGAGATGTACCGCGAGGCACCCATTGA
TAAGAAGGGCAACTTCAACTACGTGGAGTTCACTCGCATCCTCAAACACGGCGCCAAGGACAAGGACGAC
TAAGGATCCACCGGATCTAGATAACTGATCATAATCAGCCATACCACATTTGTAGAGGTTTTACTTGCTT
TAAAAAACCTCCCACACCTCCCCCTGAACCTGAAACATAAAATGAATGCAATTGTTGTTGTTAACTTGTT
TATTGCAGCTTATAATGGTTACAAATAAAGCAATAGCATCACAAATTTCACAAATAAAGCATTTT
