[The description below was written by a language model from this plasmid's Addgene catalogue record.]
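Description:
mEmerald-LC-Myosin-C-10 is a mammalian expression plasmid built on the mEmerald-C1 backbone (about 4.75 kb without insert), a C1-style fluorescent protein fusion vector. It is propagated in E. coli as a high-copy plasmid under kanamycin selection. The record also lists a neomycin marker, which allows transfected mammalian cells to be selected with G418 when stable lines are wanted. No feature table is supplied, so individual backbone elements such as the replication origin are not documented here. However, the listed 3′ sequencing primer implies an SV40 polyadenylation signal downstream of the cloning region.

The payload is a mouse (M. musculus) myosin light chain coding sequence, identified only as "LC-Myosin" with a RefSeq transcript as its alternative name; the insert size and cloning method are not stated. Expression is driven by the CMV promoter, a strong constitutive promoter in most mammalian cell types. The insert is fused in frame behind mEmerald, so the fluorescent protein sits at the N terminus of the light chain. The "C-10" in the name probably denotes this C-type vector orientation and a 10-residue linker between the two parts, although the record does not say so.

mEmerald is a bright green, monomeric GFP derivative, recorded here with excitation at 487 nm and emission at 509 nm. The stated purpose is localization: the fusion acts as a live-cell marker for myosin light chain, letting myosin-containing structures be viewed by fluorescence microscopy. It belongs to a wider collection of fluorescent protein fusions used as subcellular localization markers.
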