Addgene plasmid #54145: mEmerald-LC-Myosin-C-10
Purpose: Localization: Light Chain Myosin, Excitation: 487, Emission: 509
Depositing lab: Michael Davidson. Depositing organization: Florida State University, Tallahassee. Publication: Fluorescent protein tracking and detection: fluorescent protein structure and color variants. Rizzo MA, Davidson MW, Piston DW. Cold Spring Harb Protoc. 2009 Dec;2009(12):pdb.top63. doi: 10.1101/pdb.top63. PubMed 20150100.
Backbone
  Vector backbone: mEmerald-C1
  Backbone size w/o insert (bp): 4750
  Vector type: Mammalian Expression
  Selectable markers: Neomycin (select with G418)
Growth in bacteria
  Bacterial resistance: Kanamycin, 50 μg/mL
  Growth temperature: 37°C
  Growth strain: DH5alpha
  Copy number: High Copy
Gene/Insert
  Gene/Insert name: LC-Myosin (alt name: NM_172118.1)
  Species: M. musculus (mouse)
  Promoter: CMV
  Tag / fusion protein: mEmerald (N terminal on backbone)
  Cloning method: Unknown
  Sequencing primers: 5′ CMV-F; 3′ SV40pA-R
Terms and licenses: Academic/Nonprofit Terms; Industry Terms
Depositor comments: . Excitation = 487; Emission = 509. Localization data: Light Chain Myosin
How to cite: mEmerald-LC-Myosin-C-10 was a gift from Michael Davidson (Addgene plasmid # 54145 ; http://n2t.net/addgene:54145 ; RRID:Addgene_54145)
